>Addgene plasmid #60271 | pENTR D-TOPO-C3_28 | depositor full sequence | sequence record 96534 | Full Sequence
CTTTCCTGCGTTATCCCCTGATTCTGTGGATAACCGTATTACCGCCTTTGAGTGAGCTGATACCGCTCGC
CGCAGCCGAACGACCGAGCGCAGCGAGTCAGTGAGCGAGGAAGCGGAAGAGCGCCCAATACGCAAACCGC
CTCTCCCCGCGCGTTGGCCGATTCATTAATGCAGCTGGCACGACAGGTTTCCCGACTGGAAAGCGGGCAG
TGAGCGCAACGCAATTAATACGCGTACCGCTAGCCAGGAAGAGTTTGTAGAAACGCAAAAAGGCCATCCG
TCAGGATGGCCTTCTGCTTAGTTTGATGCCTGGCAGTTTATGGCGGGCGTCCTGCCCGCCACCCTCCGGG
CCGTTGCTTCACAACGTTCAAATCCGCTCCCGGCGGATTTGTCCTACTCAGGAGAGCGTTCACCGACAAA
CAACAGATAAAACGAAAGGCCCAGTCTTCCGACTGAGCCTTTCGTTTTATTTGATGCCTGGCAGTTCCCT
ACTCTCGCGTTAACGCTAGCATGGATGTTTTCCCAGTCACGACGTTGTAAAACGACGGCCAGTCTTAAGC
TCGGGCCCCAAATAATGATTTTATTTTGACTGATAGTGACCTGTTCGTTGCAACAAATTGATGAGCAATG
CTTTTTTATAATGCCAACTTTGTACAAAAAAGCAGGCTCCGCGGCCGCCCCCTTCACCCTGTGCATGGCT
AGGACATTTGCCCCTGTGGTTCAGAGCTTTCAGAGACTATGACCAGAGACTTTGGAGAATGTGTTTTTCT
TCTTGCAAGTTGCATGCTCTAGGGCTTTCTGTGGGTTGACTGTACAACCATTCACTGGGCCAGCTTGCTA
TGAGATCTAGAAATTCCTACCAGAAATGACTAAAGGCTTAGGAAAGAACTTCCTCCTTTTCAACATGTAG
CCCCTCTGGTCAGTTTCCTCTGACCTCCAGACTAAGGATCGCTTCCCCTTTCCTGACTCTCTCAGGGCTG
GAACCTATTAGCTCTGTTTGCTATTGGCCTCAGGAGTGTTGCTGTGGAAACAATTAAGACACTTCACATA
GCACAACTCTGCCAAGAAAACTAGGCCACAAGTCTGCAGGGCTGTGAGGAGCTCTGGGAAAAGCTTGCTG
AGCAGGCAGAAGGCTGTGGTCCTGTCCCACCTGTGAGTCAGTGCCACTCTCTGGGACTGGGGGTTTCCCA
GGAGCGTTGTATTTATGGCCTCCTGCTGCATTCTCCTACCTCAAGGACACAGCAAGTGCACAAGGCTGCC
TACCTCTCTCCCAACTCCACTGTTGCTGTGCTGTTGGCTTCGCCACACTGCCTGCCCTCCTCAAACTTTC
TGAACCTCAGCTTGTTTGCTTTCCAGATCAAATCCCTGTTCCTAGTTTTTTCTGCTGCCCATCAGATAGG
TCTCTAGACTAGCTCTGTTCTCTCCCAGGAAGGAACTGAGAGTCCAGCTTCCCCCTCCTCCCCAAACACA
GTGTTGAGCATAACAGATCCTCTCCCCACAGGAATGGGGAAAGGGTGGGCGCGCCGACCCAGCTTTCTTG
TACAAAGTTGGCATTATAAGAAAGCATTGCTTATCAATTTGTTGCAACGAACAGGTCACTATCAGTCAAA
ATAAAATCATTATTTGCCATCCAGCTGATATCCCCTATAGTGAGTCGTATTACATGGTCATAGCTGTTTC
CTGGCAGCTCTGGCCCGTGTCTCAAAATCTCTGATGTTACATTGCACAAGATAAAAATATATCATCATGA
ACAATAAAACTGTCTGCTTACATAAACAGTAATACAAGGGGTGTTATGAGCCATATTCAACGGGAAACGT
CGAGGCCGCGATTAAATTCCAACATGGATGCTGATTTATATGGGTATAAATGGGCTCGCGATAATGTCGG
GCAATCAGGTGCGACAATCTATCGCTTGTATGGGAAGCCCGATGCGCCAGAGTTGTTTCTGAAACATGGC
AAAGGTAGCGTTGCCAATGATGTTACAGATGAGATGGTCAGACTAAACTGGCTGACGGAATTTATGCCTC
TTCCGACCATCAAGCATTTTATCCGTACTCCTGATGATGCATGGTTACTCACCACTGCGATCCCCGGAAA
AACAGCATTCCAGGTATTAGAAGAATATCCTGATTCAGGTGAAAATATTGTTGATGCGCTGGCAGTGTTC
CTGCGCCGGTTGCATTCGATTCCTGTTTGTAATTGTCCTTTTAACAGCGATCGCGTATTTCGTCTCGCTC
AGGCGCAATCACGAATGAATAACGGTTTGGTTGATGCGAGTGATTTTGATGACGAGCGTAATGGCTGGCC
TGTTGAACAAGTCTGGAAAGAAATGCATAAACTTTTGCCATTCTCACCGGATTCAGTCGTCACTCATGGT
GATTTCTCACTTGATAACCTTATTTTTGACGAGGGGAAATTAATAGGTTGTATTGATGTTGGACGAGTCG
GAATCGCAGACCGATACCAGGATCTTGCCATCCTATGGAACTGCCTCGGTGAGTTTTCTCCTTCATTACA
GAAACGGCTTTTTCAAAAATATGGTATTGATAATCCTGATATGAATAAATTGCAGTTTCATTTGATGCTC
GATGAGTTTTTCTAATCAGAATTGGTTAATTGGTTGTAACACTGGCAGAGCATTACGCTGACTTGACGGG
ACGGCGCAAGCTCATGACCAAAATCCCTTAACGTGAGTTACGCGTCGTTCCACTGAGCGTCAGACCCCGT
AGAAAAGATCAAAGGATCTTCTTGAGATCCTTTTTTTCTGCGCGTAATCTGCTGCTTGCAAACAAAAAAA
CCACCGCTACCAGCGGTGGTTTGTTTGCCGGATCAAGAGCTACCAACTCTTTTTCCGAAGGTAACTGGCT
TCAGCAGAGCGCAGATACCAAATACTGTCCTTCTAGTGTAGCCGTAGTTAGGCCACCACTTCAAGAACTC
TGTAGCACCGCCTACATACCTCGCTCTGCTAATCCTGTTACCAGTGGCTGCTGCCAGTGGCGATAAGTCG
TGTCTTACCGGGTTGGACTCAAGACGATAGTTACCGGATAAGGCGCAGCGGTCGGGCTGAACGGGGGGTT
CGTGCACACAGCCCAGCTTGGAGCGAACGACCTACACCGAACTGAGATACCTACAGCGTGAGCATTGAGA
AAGCGCCACGCTTCCCGAAGGGAGAAAGGCGGACAGGTATCCGGTAAGCGGCAGGGTCGGAACAGGAGAG
CGCACGAGGGAGCTTCCAGGGGGAAACGCCTGGTATCTTTATAGTCCTGTCGGGTTTCGCCACCTCTGAC
TTGAGCGTCGATTTTTGTGATGCTCGTCAGGGGGGCGGAGCCTATGGAAAAACGCCAGCAACGCGGCCTT
TTTACGGTTCCTGGCCTTTTGCTGGCCTTTTGCTCACATGTT
Features (pLannotate 1.2.2; 9 found; start..end, strand, type, name):
    121..213     +  CDS            lacI (fragment): lac repressor; lacI; The lac repressor binds to the lac operator to inhibit transcription in E. coli. This inhibition can be relieved by adding lactose or isopropyl-β-D-thiogalactopyranoside (IPTG).
    268..295     -  terminator     rrnB T2 terminator: transcription terminator T2 from the E. coli rrnB gene
    427..470     +  terminator     rrnB T1 terminator: Escherichia coli rrnB; transcription terminator T1 from the E. coli rrnB gene
    517..553     -  CDS            lacZα (fragment): LacZα fragment of β-galactosidase; lacZ fragment
    569..668     +  protein_bind   attL1: mutant version of attL; recombination site for the Gateway® LR reaction LR Clonase™
   1527..1626    -  protein_bind   attL2: mutant version of attL; recombination site for the Gateway® LR reaction LR Clonase™
   1644..1662    -  promoter       T7 promoter: promoter for bacteriophage T7 RNA polymerase
   1796..2605    +  CDS            KanR: aminoglycoside phosphotransferase; aph(3')-Ia; confers resistance to kanamycin in bacteria or G418 (Geneticin®) in eukaryotes
   2752..3340    +  rep_origin     ori: high-copy-number ColE1/pMB1/pBR322/pUC origin of replication
