[The description below was written by a language model from this plasmid's Addgene catalogue record and pLannotate feature annotations shown in this document.]
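Description:
pENTR D-TOPO-C3_28 is a Gateway entry clone built on the Invitrogen pENTR/D-TOPO backbone. It carries a human genomic fragment described as a pancreatic islet active enhancer associated with the CRY2 locus. The depositor places the fragment on chromosome 11 in hg18 coordinates, spanning a little over 800 bp. This fits the 3,402 nt full sequence given the 2,580 bp empty backbone. The fragment was inserted by directional TOPO cloning. The plasmid is propagated in E. coli through a high-copy ColE1/pUC-type origin and selected with kanamycin via the aph(3')-Ia (KanR) gene. The catalogue itself lists copy number as unknown.

In the annotated sequence, the enhancer occupies the unannotated interval between the attL1 and attL2 recombination sites. These sites allow an LR Clonase reaction to transfer the fragment, in defined orientation, into any attR-containing destination vector. The rrnB T1 and T2 terminators lie upstream of attL1 and insulate the cloning region from read-through transcription coming from the backbone. A T7 promoter sits just beyond attL2, and M13 forward and reverse sites are used for sequencing the insert. The short lacI and lacZα matches in the feature table are fragments of backbone sequence rather than functional genes. The entry clone contains no eukaryotic promoter or reporter, so it serves only as a shuttle. Its stated purpose is to move the enhancer into a destination vector such as pGL4.23-Gateway, a luciferase reporter plasmid, where its regulatory activity can be tested. It belongs to a set of islet enhancer clones from a study of enhancer clusters and type 2 diabetes risk variants.
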