Addgene plasmid #60271: pENTR D-TOPO-C3_28
Purpose: This plasmid contains a human pancreatic islet active enhancer, which can be shuttled into a Gateway destination vector, such as pGL4.23-Gateway.
Depositing lab: Jorge Ferrer. Depositing organization: Imperial College London. Publication: Pancreatic islet enhancer clusters enriched in type 2 diabetes risk-associated variants. Pasquali L, Gaulton KJ, Rodriguez-Segui SA, Mularoni L, Miguel-Escalada I, Akerman I, Tena JJ, Moran I, Gomez-Marin C, van de Bunt M, Ponsa-Cobas J, Castro N, Nammo T, Cebola I, Garcia-Hurtado J, Maestro MA, Pattou F, Piemonti L, Berney T, Gloyn AL, Ravassard P, Gomez-Skarmeta JL, Muller F, McCarthy MI, Ferrer J. Nat Genet. 2014 Feb;46(2):136-43. doi: 10.1038/ng.2870. Epub 2014 Jan 12. PubMed 24413736.
Backbone
  Vector backbone: pENTR/D-TOPO
  Backbone manufacturer: Invitrogen
  Backbone size w/o insert (bp): 2580
  Vector type: Entry Vector
Growth in bacteria
  Bacterial resistance: Kanamycin, 50 μg/mL
  Growth temperature: 37°C
  Growth strain: DH5alpha
  Copy number: Unknown
Gene/Insert
  Gene/Insert name: CRY2 enhancer (alt name: CRY2)
  Species: H. sapiens (human)
  Entrez Gene: CRY2 (a.k.a. HCRY2, PHLL2)
  Cloning method: TOPO Cloning
  Sequencing primers: 5′ M13 Fw; 3′ M13 Rev
Terms and licenses: Academic/Nonprofit Terms; Industry Terms: Not Available to Industry
Depositor comments: chromosome : chr11; start: 45836041 end: 45836866 (genomic position corresponds to the version of the human genome hg18) Fw primer used for cloning: CACCCTGTGCATGGCTAGGACATT Rv primer used for cloning: TCCCCATTCCTGTGGGGAGAG
How to cite: pENTR D-TOPO-C3_28 was a gift from Jorge Ferrer (Addgene plasmid # 60271 ; http://n2t.net/addgene:60271 ; RRID:Addgene_60271)
